>Addgene plasmid #163296 | A0A021XIZ9 | addgene full sequence | sequence record 354394 | Addgene NGS Result
TAATACGACTCACTATAGGGGAATTGTGAGCGGATAACAATTCCCCTCTAGAAATAATTTTGTTTAACTT
TAAGAAGGAGATATACATATGATTTTCGATTATTGCATTGTAGGAGGAGGTATTGTGGGCCTCGCGACCG
CAATGCGTCTGTTGGAGAATAAACCGGGTTCCTCATTGATCTTGATCGAGAAAGAGGACGCGCTTGGCAA
GCATCAGACGGGCCATAATAGTGGTGTTATCCACGCCGGCATTTACTACCCACCTGGTTCTTTGAAAGCG
GAGTTATGTCGCAAGGGCGCAGAGGCGACCAAAGCGTTCTGCTCTGAGAACGGTATCCGCTTTGAAGTGT
GTGGCAAACTTCTCGTCGCCACTTCTGACCTGGAGATTCAGCGCATGGACGCGCTGTACGAGCGTAGCAA
GCAGAATACGATCGAAGTACATCGTGTGTCTGAGGGAGAGCTCCGCGAGCGCGAACCACACATTCGTGGG
CGTGGAGCCCTGTTTGTGCCGAGCACCGGCATCGTATCGTACGCGGAAGTTTGCCAAGCGATGGGTCGCC
GCATTAAGGCGCTGGGTGGTAATATCCGCTTATCTACCCGCATTACAGGCATCCGTGAAACGATTGACGT
AGTTGACATCACCAGCGATGGCCAAACTTGGCAAGCAAAGAAACTTGTTGCGTGTGCAGGCCTTCAATCT
GACCGTCTCGCAGTACTGGCCGGACTGAGCATTGAGCATCGTATCGTCCCTTTTCGCGGGGAATATTTTC
GTTTGCCTGCGGACAAGAACGACATCGTTCGTCATCTTATCTACCCTATTCCGGATCCGGACTTGCCCTT
TCTGGGAGTACACCTCACCCGTATGATTGATGGTTCGGTTACCGTTGGCCCGAATGCAGTGATCGGCTTC
GCGCGCGAGGGCTACCCACGCCTGTCAATCAATCTTGCCGATATGGCCGATTACGCCCTTTTCCCGGGTT
TCTGGAAAACCGTCTTCGCCAACCGTAAGTCTGCCGTCACCGAGTTGCTGAACAGCCTGTGGAAGCCCGG
CTATCTGGCCGAATGCAAGAAGTATTGCCCCAGTTTGACGCTCAGTGATCTGCTGCCATACGAGGCAGGT
ATTCGCGCGCAAGCCGTTCGTAAAGATGGCACTCTGATCCACGACTTTCTGTTCGCAGAGACCGATCGTA
TGCTGCATGTGTGCAATGCACCGTCGCCGGCGGCTACCAGCGCGATTCCGATTGCGGAGATGATTGTTGG
GCGCCTGGGCAACGCGGCCGCACTCGAGCATCATCACCATCACCACCACCACCACCACTGAGATCCGGCT
GCTAACAAAGCCCGAAAGGAAGCTGAGTTGGCTGCTGCCACCGCTGAGCAATAACTAGCATAACCCCTTG
GGGCCTCTAAACGGGTCTTGAGGGGTTTTTTGCTGAAAGGAGGAACTATATCCGGATTGGCGAATGGG
[124 nt withheld, positions 1469-1592]
C
[91 nt withheld, positions 1594-1684]
A
[49 nt withheld, positions 1686-1734]
CCTTTGACGTTGGAGTCCACGTTCTTT
[37 nt withheld, positions 1762-1798]
ACCCTATCTCGGTCTATTCTTTTGATTTATAAGGGATTTTGCCGATTTCGGCCTATTGGTTAAAAAATGA
GCTGATTTAACAAAAATTTAACGCGAATTTTAACAAAATATTAACGCTTACAATTTAGGTGGCACTTTTC
GGGGAAATGTGCGCGGAACCCCTATTTGTTTATTTTTCTAAATACATTCAAATATGTATCCGCTCATGAG
ACAATAACCCTGATAAATGCTTCAATAATATTGAAAAAGGAAGAGTATGAGTATTCAACATTTCCGTGTC
GCCCTTATTCCCTTTTTTGCGGCATTTTGCCTTCCTGTTTTTGCTCACCCAGAAACGCTGGTGAAAGTAA
AAGATGCTGAAGATCAGTTGGGTGCACGAGTGGGTTACATCGAACTGGATCTCAACAGCGGTAAGATCCT
TGAGAGTTTTCGCCCCGAAGAACGTTTTCCAATGATGAGCACTTTTAAAGTTCTGCTATGTGGCGCGGTA
TTATCCCGTATTGACGCCGGGCAAGAGCAACTCGGTCGCCGCATACACTATTCTCAGAATGACTTGGTTG
AGTACTCACCAGTCACAGAAAAGCATCTTACGGATGGCATGACAGTAAGAGAATTATGCAGTGCTGCCAT
AACCATGAGTGATAACACTGCGGCCAACTTACTTCTGACAACGATCGGAGGACCGAAGGAGCTAACCGCT
TTTTTGCACAACATGGGGGATCATGTAACTCGCCTTGATCGTTGGGAACCGGAGCTGAATGAAGCCATAC
CAAACGACGAGCGTGACACCACGATGCCTGCAGCAATGGCAACAACGTTGCGCAAACTATTAACTGGCGA
ACTACTTACTCTAGCTTCCCGGCAACAATTAATAGACTGGATGGAGGCGGATAAAGTTGCAGGACCACTT
CTGCGCTCGGCCCTTCCGGCTGGCTGGTTTATTGCTGATAAATCTGGAGCCGGTGAGCGTGGGTCTCGCG
GTATCATTGCAGCACTGGGGCCAGATGGTAAGCCCTCCCGTATCGTAGTTATCTACACGACGGGGAGTCA
GGCAACTATGGATGAACGAAATAGACAGATCGCTGAGATAGGTGCCTCACTGATTAAGCATTGGTAACTG
TCAGACCAAGTTTACTCATATATACTTTAGATTGATTTAAAACTTCATTTTTAATTTAAAAGGATCTAGG
TGAAGATCCTTTTTGATAATCTCATGACCAAAATCCCTTAACGTGAGTTTTCGTTCCACTGAGCGTCAGA
CCCCGTAGAAAAGATCAAAGGATCTTCTTGAGATCCTTTTTTTCTGCGCGTAATCTGCTGCTTGCAAACA
AAAAAACCACCGCTACCAGCGGTGGTTTGTTTGCCGGATCAAGAGCTACCAACTCTTTTTCCGAAGGTAA
CTGGCTTCAGCAGAGCGCAGATACCAAATACTGTCCTTCTAGTGTAGCCGTAGTTAGGCCACCACTTCAA
GAACTCTGTAGCACCGCCTACATACCTCGCTCTGCTAATCCTGTTACCAGTGGCTGCTGCCAGTGGCGAT
AAGTCGTGTCTTACCGGGTTGGACTCAAGACGATAGTTACCGGATAAGGCGCAGCGGTCGGGCTGAACGG
GGGGTTCGTGCACACAGCCCAGCTTGGAGCGAACGACCTACACCGAACTGAGATACCTACAGCGTGAGCT
ATGAGAAAGCGCCACGCTTCCCGAAGGGAGAAAGGCGGACAGGTATCCGGTAAGCGGCAGGGTCGGAACA
GGAGAGCGCACGAGGGAGCTTCCAGGGGGAAACGCCTGGTATCTTTATAGTCCTGTCGGGTTTCGCCACC
TCTGACTTGAGCGTCGATTTTTGTGATGCTCGTCAGGGGGGCGGAGCCTATGGAAAAACGCCAGCAACGC
GGCCTTTTTACGGTTCCTGGCCTTTTGCTGGCCTTTTGCTCACATGTTCTTTCCTGCGTTATCCCCTGAT
TCTGTGGATAACCGTATTACCGCCTTTGAGTGAGCTGATACCGCTCGCCGCAGCCGAACGACCGAGCGCA
GCGAGTCAGTGAGCGAGGAAGCGGAAGAGCGCCTGATGCGGTATTTTCTCCTTACGCATCTGTGCGGTAT
TTCACACCGCAATGGTGCACTCTCAGTACAATCTGCTCTGATGCCGCATAGTTAAGCCAGTATACACTCC
GCTATCGCTACGTGACTGGGTCATGGCTGCGCCCCGACACCCGCCAACACCCGCTGACGCGCCCTGACGG
GCTTGTCTGCTCCCGGCATCCGCTTACAGACAAGCTGTGACCGTCTCCGGGAGCTGCATGTGTCAGAGGT
TTTCACCGTCATCACCGAAACGCGCGAGGCAGCTGCGGTAAAGCTCATCAGCGTGGTCGTGAAGCGATTC
ACAGATGTCTGCCTGTTCATCCGCGTCCAGCTCGTTGAGTTTCTCCAGAAGCGTTAATGTCTGGCTTCTG
ATAAAGCGGGCCATGTTAAGGGCGGTTTTTTCCTGTTTGGTCACTGATGCCTCCGTGTAAGGGGGATTTC
TGTTCATGGGGGTAATGATACCGATGAAACGAGAGAGGATGCTCACGATACGGGTTACTGATGATGAACA
TGCCCGGTTACTGGAACGTTGTGAGGGTAAACAACTGGCGGTATGGATGCGGCGGGACCAGAGAAAAATC
ACTCAGGGTCAATGCCAGCGCTTCGTTAATACAGATGTAGGTGTTCCACAGGGTAGCCAGCAGCATCCTG
CGATGCAGATCCGGAACATAATGGTGCAGGGCGCTGACTTCCGCGTTTCCAGACTTTACGAAACACGGAA
ACCGAAGACCATTCATGTTGTTGCTCAGGTCGCAGACGTTTTGCAGCAGCAGTCGCTTCACGTTCGCTCG
CGTATCGGTGATTCATTCTGCTAACCAGTAAGGCAACCCCGCCAGCCTAGCCGGGTCCTCAACGACAGGA
GCACGATCATGCGCACCCGTGGGGCCGCCATGCCGGCGATAATGGCCTGCTTCTCGCCGAAACGTTTGGT
GGCGGGACCAGTGACGAAGGCTTGAGCGAGGGCGTGCAAGATTCCGAATACCGCAAGCGACAGGCCGATC
ATCGTCGCGCTCCAGCGAAAGCGGTCCTCGCCGAAAATGACCCAGAGCGCTGCCGGCACCTGTCCTACGA
GTTGCATGATAAAGAAGACAGTCATAAGTGCGGCGACGATAGTCATGCCCCGCGCCCACCGGAAGGAGCT
GACTGGGTTGAAGGCTCTCAAGGGCATCGGTCGAGATCCCGGTGCCTAATGAGTGAGCTAACTTACATTA
ATTGCGTTGCGCTCACTGCCCGCTTTCCAGTCGGGAAACCTGTCGTGCCAGCTGCATTAATGAATCGGCC
AACGCGCGGGGAGAGGCGGTTTGCGTATTGGGCGCCAGGGTGGTTTTTCTTTTCACCAGTGAGACGGGCA
ACAGCTGATTGCCCTTCACCGCCTGGCCCTGAGAGAGTTGCAGCAAGCGGTCCACGCTGGTTTGCCCCAG
CAGGCGAAAATCCTGTTTGATGGTGGTTAACGGCGGGATATAACATGAGCTGTCTTCGGTATCGTCGTAT
CCCACTACCGAGATATCCGCACCAACGCGCAGCCCGGACTCGGTAATGGCGCGCATTGCGCCCAGCGCCA
TCTGATCGTTGGCAACCAGCATCGCAGTGGGAACGATGCCCTCATTCAGCATTTGCATGGTTTGTTGAAA
ACCGGACATGGCACTCCAGTCGCCTTCCCGTTCCGCTATCGGCTGAATTTGATTGCGAGTGAGATATTTA
TGCCAGCCAGCCAGACGCAGACGCGCCGAGACAGAACTTAATGGGCCCGCTAACAGCGCGATTTGCTGGT
GACCCAATGCGACCAGATGCTCCACGCCCAGTCGCGTACCGTCTTCATGGGAGAAAATAATACTGTTGAT
GGGTGTCTGGTCAGAGACATCAAGAAATAACGCCGGAACATTAGTGCAGGCAGCTTCCACAGCAATGGCA
TCCTGGTCATCCAGCGGATAGTTAATGATCAGCCCACTGACGCGTTGCGCGAGAAGATTGTGCACCGCCG
CTTTACAGGCTTCGACGCCGCTTCGTTCTACCATCGACACCACCACGCTGGCACCCAGTTGATCGGCGCG
AGATTTAATCGCCGCGACAATTTGCGACGGCGCGTGCAGGGCCAGACTGGAGGTGGCAACGCCAATCAGC
AACGACTGTTTGCCCGCCAGTTGTTGTGCCACGCGGTTGGGAATGTAATTCAGCTCCGCCATCGCCGCTT
CCACTTTTTCCCGCGTTTTCGCAGAAACGTGGCTGGCCTGGTTCACCACGCGGGAAACGGTCTGATAAGA
GACACCGGCATACTCTGCGACATCGTATAACGTTACTGGTTTCACATTCACCACCCTGAATTGACTCTCT
TCCGGGCGCTATCATGCCATACCGCGAAAGGTTTTGCGCCATTCGATGGTGTCCGGGATCTCGACGCTCT
CCCTTATGCGACTCCTGCATTAGGAAGCAGCCCAGTAGTAGGTTGAGGCCGTTGAGCACCGCCGCCGCAA
GGAATGGTGCATGCAAGGAGATGGCGCCCAACAGTCCCCCGGCCACGGGGCCTGCCACCATACCCACGCC
GAAACAAGCGCTCATGAGCCCGAAGTGGCGAGCCCGATCTTCCCCATCGGTGATGTCGGCGATATAGGCG
CCAGCAACCGCACCTGTGGCGCCGGTGATGCCGGCCACGATGCGTCCGGCGTAGAGGATCGAGATCTCGA
TCCCGCGAAAT
Features (pLannotate 1.2.2; 19 found; start..end, strand, type, name):
      1..19      +  promoter       T7 promoter: promoter for bacteriophage T7 RNA polymerase
     20..44      +  protein_bind   lac operator: The lac repressor binds to the lac operator to inhibit transcription in E. coli. This inhibition can be relieved by adding lactose or isopropyl-β-D-thiogalactopyranoside (IPTG). lac repressor encoded by lacI
     59..81      +  RBS            RBS: efficient ribosome binding site from bacteriophage T7 gene 10 (Olins and Rangwala, 1989)
     92..1264    +  CDS            lhgD (fragment): LHGD_ECOLI - Also known as lhgO From Escherichia coli (strain K12).
   1295..1318    +  CDS            9xHis (fragment): 9xHis affinity tag
   1328..1377    +  CDS            SET1 (fragment): solubility-enhancement tag derived from T7 phage gene 10B
   1385..1432    +  terminator     T7 terminator: transcription terminator for bacteriophage T7 RNA polymerase
   1469..1897    +  rep_origin     f1 ori (sequence partly withheld): f1 bacteriophage origin of replication; arrow indicates direction of (+) strand synthesis
   1950..2054    +  promoter       AmpR promoter: bla
   2055..2915    +  CDS            AmpR: β-lactamase; bla; confers resistance to ampicillin, carbenicillin, and related antibiotics
   3086..3674    +  rep_origin     ori: high-copy-number ColE1/pMB1/pBR322/pUC origin of replication
   3860..3999    -  misc_feature   bom: basis of mobility region from pBR322
   4101..4292    -  CDS            rop: Rop protein, which maintains plasmids at low copy number; rop
   4309..4689    +  CDS            YPB1_ECOLX: Protein predicted: Swiss-Prot protein existence level 4. From Escherichia coli.
   4761..5052    -  CDS            TcR (fragment): tetracycline efflux protein; tet; confers resistance to tetracycline
   5067..5088    -  protein_bind   CAP binding site: CAP binding activates transcription in the presence of cAMP. E. coli catabolite activator protein
   5101..6183    -  CDS            lacI: lac repressor; lacI; The lac repressor binds to the lac operator to inhibit transcription in E. coli. This inhibition can be relieved by adding lactose or isopropyl-β-D-thiogalactopyranoside (IPTG).
   6184..6261    -  promoter       lacI promoter: lacI
   6269..6548    -  CDS            TcR (fragment): tetracycline efflux protein; tet; confers resistance to tetracycline
