[The description below was written by a language model from this plasmid's Addgene catalogue record and pLannotate feature annotations shown in this document.]
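Description:
A0A021XIZ9 is a bacterial expression plasmid built on the pET21a(+) backbone for inducible production in E. coli of a putative flavoprotein oxidoreductase from Shinella sp.; the construct is named after the UniProt identifier of that protein. The sequenced plasmid is 6,569 nt. It replicates from a ColE1/pMB1-type origin and is selected with ampicillin through the β-lactamase (AmpR) gene and its bla promoter. The feature table also shows the bom region and rop gene carried over from pBR322, short non-functional tetracycline-resistance fragments that are backbone remnants, and an f1 origin that allows single-stranded DNA production. The catalogue lists the plasmid as high copy, although rop is normally associated with reduced copy number.

The expression cassette is the standard pET arrangement: a T7 promoter followed directly by a lac operator, the strong T7 gene 10 ribosome binding site, the coding region, and a T7 terminator. A lacI gene with its own promoter supplies the repressor, so transcription stays low until IPTG or lactose is added in a host that provides T7 RNA polymerase. The automated annotation labels the roughly 1.2 kb open reading frame as a fragment of E. coli lhgD (L-2-hydroxyglutarate dehydrogenase/oxidase), which most likely reflects homology to the Shinella insert, not an E. coli origin. A polyhistidine tag follows the insert, listed as 10xHis in the catalogue and detected as a partial 9xHis match, and allows metal-affinity purification. The catalogue also lists an N-terminal T7 tag, but the feature table does not annotate one. The plasmid comes from a study that experimentally tested the functional annotation of enzymes assigned to EC class 1.1.3.15.
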