Addgene plasmid #163296: A0A021XIZ9
Purpose: Inducible expression of UniProt identifier A0A021XIZ9
Depositing lab: Martin Engqvist. Depositing organization: Chalmers University of Technology. Publication: Experimental and computational investigation of enzyme functional annotations uncovers misannotation in the EC 1.1.3.15 enzyme class. Rembeza E, Engqvist MKM. PLoS Comput Biol. 2021 Sep 23;17(9):e1009446. doi: 10.1371/journal.pcbi.1009446. eCollection 2021 Sep. PubMed 34555022.
Backbone
  Vector backbone: pET21a(+)
  Vector type: Bacterial Expression
Growth in bacteria
  Bacterial resistance: Ampicillin, 100 μg/mL
  Growth temperature: 37°C
  Growth strain: DH5alpha
  Copy number: High Copy
Gene/Insert
  Gene/Insert name: A0A021XIZ9 (alt name: flavoprotein oxidoreductase)
  Species: Shinella sp.
  Promoter: T7
  Tag / fusion protein: T7 (N terminal on backbone); 10xHis (C terminal on backbone)
  Cloning method: Unknown
  Sequencing primers: 5′ T7; 3′ T7-term
Terms and licenses: Academic/Nonprofit Terms; Industry Terms: Not Available to Industry
Depositor comments: Insert name is a UniProt identifier
How to cite: A0A021XIZ9 was a gift from Martin Engqvist (Addgene plasmid # 163296 ; http://n2t.net/addgene:163296 ; RRID:Addgene_163296)
