>Addgene plasmid #163296 | A0A021XIZ9 | depositor partial sequence | sequence record 316466 | insert gene sequence
ATGATTTTCGATTATTGCATTGTAGGAGGAGGTATTGTGGGCCTCGCGACCGCAATGCGTCTGTTGGAGA
ATAAACCGGGTTCCTCATTGATCTTGATCGAGAAAGAGGACGCGCTTGGCAAGCATCAGACGGGCCATAA
TAGTGGTGTTATCCACGCCGGCATTTACTACCCACCTGGTTCTTTGAAAGCGGAGTTATGTCGCAAGGGC
GCAGAGGCGACCAAAGCGTTCTGCTCTGAGAACGGTATCCGCTTTGAAGTGTGTGGCAAACTTCTCGTCG
CCACTTCTGACCTGGAGATTCAGCGCATGGACGCGCTGTACGAGCGTAGCAAGCAGAATACGATCGAAGT
ACATCGTGTGTCTGAGGGAGAGCTCCGCGAGCGCGAACCACACATTCGTGGGCGTGGAGCCCTGTTTGTG
CCGAGCACCGGCATCGTATCGTACGCGGAAGTTTGCCAAGCGATGGGTCGCCGCATTAAGGCGCTGGGTG
GTAATATCCGCTTATCTACCCGCATTACAGGCATCCGTGAAACGATTGACGTAGTTGACATCACCAGCGA
TGGCCAAACTTGGCAAGCAAAGAAACTTGTTGCGTGTGCAGGCCTTCAATCTGACCGTCTCGCAGTACTG
GCCGGACTGAGCATTGAGCATCGTATCGTCCCTTTTCGCGGGGAATATTTTCGTTTGCCTGCGGACAAGA
ACGACATCGTTCGTCATCTTATCTACCCTATTCCGGATCCGGACTTGCCCTTTCTGGGAGTACACCTCAC
CCGTATGATTGATGGTTCGGTTACCGTTGGCCCGAATGCAGTGATCGGCTTCGCGCGCGAGGGCTACCCA
CGCCTGTCAATCAATCTTGCCGATATGGCCGATTACGCCCTTTTCCCGGGTTTCTGGAAAACCGTCTTCG
CCAACCGTAAGTCTGCCGTCACCGAGTTGCTGAACAGCCTGTGGAAGCCCGGCTATCTGGCCGAATGCAA
GAAGTATTGCCCCAGTTTGACGCTCAGTGATCTGCTGCCATACGAGGCAGGTATTCGCGCGCAAGCCGTT
CGTAAAGATGGCACTCTGATCCACGACTTTCTGTTCGCAGAGACCGATCGTATGCTGCATGTGTGCAATG
CACCGTCGCCGGCGGCTACCAGCGCGATTCCGATTGCGGAGATGATTGTTGGGCGCCTGGGCAACGCGGC
CGCACTCGAGCATCATCACCAT
